Addgene plasmid #138645: GST-RNF126 C13,16A
Purpose: Bacterial expression of GST-RNF126 ZnF mutant (C13,16A) fusion protein
Depositing lab: Jane McGlade. Depositing organization: Hospital for Sick Children. Publication: The E3 ubiquitin ligases RNF126 and Rabring7 regulate endosomal sorting of the epidermal growth factor receptor. Smith CJ, Berry DM, McGlade CJ. J Cell Sci. 2013 Mar 15;126(Pt 6):1366-80. doi: 10.1242/jcs.116129. Epub 2013 Feb 15. PubMed 23418353.
Backbone
  Vector backbone: pGEX-4T3
  Vector type: Bacterial Expression
Growth in bacteria
  Bacterial resistance: Ampicillin, 100 μg/mL
  Growth temperature: 37°C
  Growth strain: DH5alpha
  Copy number: High Copy
Gene/Insert
  Gene/Insert name: RNF126
  Species: M. musculus (mouse)
  Mutation: C13A, C16A
  Entrez Gene: RNF126
  Tag / fusion protein: GST (N terminal on backbone)
  Cloning method: Restriction Enzyme; 5′ cloning site BamH1 (unknown if destroyed); 3′ cloning site Xho1 (unknown if destroyed)
Terms and licenses: Academic/Nonprofit Terms; Industry Terms: Not Available to Industry
Depositor comments: Double Cys to Ala mutation os Zinc finger domain of mouse RNF126; made by site directed mutagenesis
How to cite: GST-RNF126 C13,16A was a gift from Jane McGlade (Addgene plasmid # 138645 ; http://n2t.net/addgene:138645 ; RRID:Addgene_138645)
