[The description below was written by a language model from this plasmid's Addgene catalogue record and pLannotate feature annotations shown in this document.]
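Description:
GST-RNF126 C13,16A is a bacterial expression plasmid built on the pGEX-4T3 backbone for producing a zinc finger mutant of mouse RNF126 as a glutathione S-transferase fusion in E. coli. The 5.9 kb plasmid replicates from a ColE1/pMB1-type origin, is listed as high copy, and is selected with ampicillin through the β-lactamase (AmpR) gene and its own promoter. Short rop and bom fragments, a lac promoter/lacZα segment and a small yciV fragment are backbone remnants with no evident role in the expression cassette.

Expression is driven by the strong hybrid tac promoter followed by a lac operator, and the plasmid carries its own lacI gene, so transcription is held off by lac repressor until induced with IPTG. The open reading frame begins with Schistosoma japonicum GST supplied by the backbone, followed by the RNF126 coding sequence, which was cloned between the BamHI and XhoI sites so that GST sits at the N terminus. RNF126 is an E3 ubiquitin ligase that can assemble Lys-48- and Lys-63-linked polyubiquitin chains depending on the partner E2. In this version, cysteines 13 and 16 in the N-terminal zinc finger domain were changed to alanine by site-directed mutagenesis, which would be expected to disrupt zinc coordination in that domain.

The GST tag allows purification on glutathione resin, making the construct suitable for pull-down or in vitro binding and ubiquitination assays. It would typically serve as a zinc finger-deficient comparison to wild-type GST-RNF126. The associated work concerns the roles of RNF126 and Rabring7 in endosomal sorting of the epidermal growth factor receptor.
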