Features (pLannotate 1.2.2; 17 found; start..end, strand, type, name):
    183..211     +  promoter       tac promoter: strong E. coli promoter; hybrid between the trp and lac UV5 promoters
    219..235     +  protein_bind   lac operator: The lac repressor binds to the lac operator to inhibit transcription in E. coli. This inhibition can be relieved by adding lactose or isopropyl-β-D-thiogalactopyranoside (IPTG). lac repressor encoded by lacI
    258..911     +  CDS            GST26_SCHJA: Experimental evidence at protein level: Swiss-Prot protein existence level 1. GST isoenzymes appear to play a central role in the parasite detoxification system. Other functions are also suspected including a role in increasing the solubility of haematin in the parasite gut. From Schistosoma japonicum (Blood fluke).
    933..1868    +  CDS            Rnf126: RN126_MOUSE - Experimental evidence at protein level: Swiss-Prot protein existence level 1. E3 ubiquitin-protein ligase that mediates ubiquitination oF target proteins (By similarity). Depending on the associated E2 ligase, mediates 'Lys-48'- and 'Lys-63'-linked polyubiquitination of substrates (PubMed:23418353). Part of a BAG6-dependent quality control process ensuring that proteins of the secretory pathway that are mislocalized to the cytosol are degraded by the proteasome (By similarity). Probably acts by providing the ubiquitin ligase activity associated with the BAG6 complex and be respon
   1934..1973    +  CDS            rop (fragment): Rop protein, which maintains plasmids at low copy number; rop
   2075..2115    +  misc_feature   bom (fragment): basis of mobility region from pBR322
   2220..2324    +  promoter       AmpR promoter: bla
   2325..3185    +  CDS            AmpR: β-lactamase; bla; confers resistance to ampicillin, carbenicillin, and related antibiotics
   3356..3944    +  rep_origin     ori: high-copy-number ColE1/pMB1/pBR322/pUC origin of replication
   4130..4181    -  misc_feature   bom (fragment): basis of mobility region from pBR322
   4188..4265    +  promoter       lacI promoter: lacI
   4266..5348    +  CDS            lacI: lac repressor; lacI; The lac repressor binds to the lac operator to inhibit transcription in E. coli. This inhibition can be relieved by adding lactose or isopropyl-β-D-thiogalactopyranoside (IPTG).
   5361..5382    +  protein_bind   CAP binding site: CAP binding activates transcription in the presence of cAMP. E. coli catabolite activator protein
   5397..5427    +  promoter       lac promoter: promoter for the E. coli lac operon
   5435..5451    +  protein_bind   lac operator: The lac repressor binds to the lac operator to inhibit transcription in E. coli. This inhibition can be relieved by adding lactose or isopropyl-β-D-thiogalactopyranoside (IPTG). lac repressor encoded by lacI
   5471..5644    +  CDS            lacZα: LacZα fragment of β-galactosidase; lacZ fragment
   5908..107     -  CDS            yciV (fragment) (across the origin): RNAAM_ECOLI - Also known as trpH From Escherichia coli (strain K12).
>Addgene plasmid #138645 | GST-RNF126 C13,16A | addgene full sequence | sequence record 273218 | Addgene NGS Result
AGCTTATCGACTGCACGGTGCACCAATGCTTCTGGCGTCAGGCAGCCATCGGAAGCTGTGGTATGGCTGT
GCAGGTCGTAAATCACTGCATAATTCGTGTCGCTCAAGGCGCACTCCCGTTCTGGATAATGTTTTTTGCG
CCGACATCATAACGGTTCTGGCAAATATTCTGAAATGAGCTGTTGACAATTAATCATCGGCTCGTATAAT
GTGTGGAATTGTGAGCGGATAACAATTTCACACAGGAAACAGTATTCATGTCCCCTATACTAGGTTATTG
GAAAATTAAGGGCCTTGTGCAACCCACTCGACTTCTTTTGGAATATCTTGAAGAAAAATATGAAGAGCAT
TTGTATGAGCGCGATGAAGGTGATAAATGGCGAAACAAAAAGTTTGAATTGGGTTTGGAGTTTCCCAATC
TTCCTTATTATATTGATGGTGATGTTAAATTAACACAGTCTATGGCCATCATACGTTATATAGCTGACAA
GCACAACATGTTGGGTGGTTGTCCAAAAGAGCGTGCAGAGATTTCAATGCTTGAAGGAGCGGTTTTGGAT
ATTAGATACGGTGTTTCGAGAATTGCATATAGTAAAGACTTTGAAACTCTCAAAGTTGATTTTCTTAGCA
AGCTACCTGAAATGCTGAAAATGTTCGAAGATCGTTTATGTCATAAAACATATTTAAATGGTGATCATGT
AACCCATCCTGACTTCATGTTGTATGACGCTCTTGATGTTGTTTTATACATGGACCCAATGTGCCTGGAT
GCGTTCCCAAAATTAGTTTGTTTTAAAAAACGTATTGAAGCTATCCCACAAATTGATAAGTACTTGAAAT
CCAGCAAGTATATAGCATGGCCTTTGCAGGGCTGGCAAGCCACGTTTGGTGGTGGCGACCATCCTCCAAA
ATCGGATCTGGTTCCGCGTGGATCCGAGGCGTCGCCGCAGCCCGGACGGTACTTCGCCCACTGCGCCTCG
GTAGAGATCGTGCCGCGCCTGCCGGATTACATCTGCCCAAGGTGCGAGTCTGGCTTCATTGAGGAGCTTC
CAGAAGAGACCAGGAACACAGAGAATGGCTCAGCCCCCTCCACAGCCCCCACCGACCAGAACCGGCAGCC
ATTTGAGAATGTGGACCAGCACCTGTTCACGCTGCCACAGGGATACAGCCAGTTTGCCTTTGGCATCTTC
GACGATAGCTTTGAGATTCCCACGTTCCCTCCTGGAGCCCAGGCCGATGATGGCAGGGACCCTGAGAGCC
GACGGGAGAGAGAGCACCAGTCTCGGCATCGGTACGGGGCCCGGCAGCCCCGTGCCCGCCTCACTGCCCG
CCGGGCCACTGGCCGGCATGAAGGTGTCCCTACGCTGGAAGGGATCATCCAGCAGCTCGTGAATGGCATC
ATCTCTCCGGCTGCTGTGCCCAGCCTGGGCCTTGGTCCCTGGGGCGTCCTGCACTCGAACCCAATGGACT
ACGCCTGGGGGGCCAACGGCCTGGACACCATCATCACGCAGCTCCTCAATCAGTTTGAGAACACCGGCCC
CCCACCTGCAGACAAGGAGAAGATTCAGGCTCTCCCCACGGTCCCAGTCACAGAGGAACACGTGGGCTCA
GGGCTTGAGTGCCCAGTGTGTAAAGAAGACTATGCACTGGGTGAGAGTGTGCGGCAGTTGCCCTGCAACC
ACCTGTTCCACGACAGCTGCATCGTGCCCTGGCTGGAGCAGCATGACAGCTGCCCGGTCTGCCGTAAGAG
CCTCACTGGACAGAACACAGCCACCAATCCCCCAGGCTTGACCGGTGTAGGTTTCTCCTCGTCCTCGTCC
TCATCCTCCTCCAGCTCGCCCAGCAATGAGAACGCCACAAGCAACTCCTGATTCTGAAGATATCCAGCAC
AGTGGCGGCCGCTCGAGCGGCCGCATCGTGACTGACTGACGATCTGCCTCGCGCGTTTCGGTGATGACGG
TGAAAACCTCTGACACATGCAGCTCCCGGAGACGGTCACAGCTTGTCTGTAAGCGGATGCCGGGAGCAGA
CAAGCCCGTCAGGGCGCGTCAGCGGGTGTTGGCGGGTGTCGGGGCGCAGCCATGACCCAGTCACGTAGCG
ATAGCGGAGTGTATAATTCTTGAAGACGAAAGGGCCTCGTGATACGCCTATTTTTATAGGTTAATGTCAT
GATAATAATGGTTTCTTAGACGTCAGGTGGCACTTTTCGGGGAAATGTGCGCGGAACCCCTATTTGTTTA
TTTTTCTAAATACATTCAAATATGTATCCGCTCATGAGACAATAACCCTGATAAATGCTTCAATAATATT
GAAAAAGGAAGAGTATGAGTATTCAACATTTCCGTGTCGCCCTTATTCCCTTTTTTGCGGCATTTTGCCT
TCCTGTTTTTGCTCACCCAGAAACGCTGGTGAAAGTAAAAGATGCTGAAGATCAGTTGGGTGCACGAGTG
GGTTACATCGAACTGGATCTCAACAGCGGTAAGATCCTTGAGAGTTTTCGCCCCGAAGAACGTTTTCCAA
TGATGAGCACTTTTAAAGTTCTGCTATGTGGCGCGGTATTATCCCGTGTTGACGCCGGGCAAGAGCAACT
CGGTCGCCGCATACACTATTCTCAGAATGACTTGGTTGAGTACTCACCAGTCACAGAAAAGCATCTTACG
GATGGCATGACAGTAAGAGAATTATGCAGTGCTGCCATAACCATGAGTGATAACACTGCGGCCAACTTAC
TTCTGACAACGATCGGAGGACCGAAGGAGCTAACCGCTTTTTTGCACAACATGGGGGATCATGTAACTCG
CCTTGATCGTTGGGAACCGGAGCTGAATGAAGCCATACCAAACGACGAGCGTGACACCACGATGCCTGCA
GCAATGGCAACAACGTTGCGCAAACTATTAACTGGCGAACTACTTACTCTAGCTTCCCGGCAACAATTAA
TAGACTGGATGGAGGCGGATAAAGTTGCAGGACCACTTCTGCGCTCGGCCCTTCCGGCTGGCTGGTTTAT
TGCTGATAAATCTGGAGCCGGTGAGCGTGGGTCTCGCGGTATCATTGCAGCACTGGGGCCAGATGGTAAG
CCCTCCCGTATCGTAGTTATCTACACGACGGGGAGTCAGGCAACTATGGATGAACGAAATAGACAGATCG
CTGAGATAGGTGCCTCACTGATTAAGCATTGGTAACTGTCAGACCAAGTTTACTCATATATACTTTAGAT
TGATTTAAAACTTCATTTTTAATTTAAAAGGATCTAGGTGAAGATCCTTTTTGATAATCTCATGACCAAA
ATCCCTTAACGTGAGTTTTCGTTCCACTGAGCGTCAGACCCCGTAGAAAAGATCAAAGGATCTTCTTGAG
ATCCTTTTTTTCTGCGCGTAATCTGCTGCTTGCAAACAAAAAAACCACCGCTACCAGCGGTGGTTTGTTT
GCCGGATCAAGAGCTACCAACTCTTTTTCCGAAGGTAACTGGCTTCAGCAGAGCGCAGATACCAAATACT
GTCCTTCTAGTGTAGCCGTAGTTAGGCCACCACTTCAAGAACTCTGTAGCACCGCCTACATACCTCGCTC
TGCTAATCCTGTTACCAGTGGCTGCTGCCAGTGGCGATAAGTCGTGTCTTACCGGGTTGGACTCAAGACG
ATAGTTACCGGATAAGGCGCAGCGGTCGGGCTGAACGGGGGGTTCGTGCACACAGCCCAGCTTGGAGCGA
ACGACCTACACCGAACTGAGATACCTACAGCGTGAGCTATGAGAAAGCGCCACGCTTCCCGAAGGGAGAA
AGGCGGACAGGTATCCGGTAAGCGGCAGGGTCGGAACAGGAGAGCGCACGAGGGAGCTTCCAGGGGGAAA
CGCCTGGTATCTTTATAGTCCTGTCGGGTTTCGCCACCTCTGACTTGAGCGTCGATTTTTGTGATGCTCG
TCAGGGGGGCGGAGCCTATGGAAAAACGCCAGCAACGCGGCCTTTTTACGGTTCCTGGCCTTTTGCTGGC
CTTTTGCTCACATGTTCTTTCCTGCGTTATCCCCTGATTCTGTGGATAACCGTATTACCGCCTTTGAGTG
AGCTGATACCGCTCGCCGCAGCCGAACGACCGAGCGCAGCGAGTCAGTGAGCGAGGAAGCGGAAGAGCGC
CTGATGCGGTATTTTCTCCTTACGCATCTGTGCGGTATTTCACACCGCATAAATTCCGACACCATCGAAT
GGCGCAAAACCTTTCGCGGTATGGCATGATAGCGCCCGGAAGAGAGTCAATTCAGGGTGGTGAATGTGAA
ACCAGTAACGTTATACGATGTCGCAGAGTATGCCGGTGTCTCTTATCAGACCGTTTCCCGCGTGGTGAAC
CAGGCCAGCCACGTTTCTGCGAAAACGCGGGAAAAAGTGGAAGCGGCGATGGCGGAGCTGAATTACATTC
CCAACCGCGTGGCACAACAACTGGCGGGCAAACAGTCGTTGCTGATTGGCGTTGCCACCTCCAGTCTGGC
CCTGCACGCGCCGTCGCAAATTGTCGCGGCGATTAAATCTCGCGCCGATCAACTGGGTGCCAGCGTGGTG
GTGTCGATGGTAGAACGAAGCGGCGTCGAAGCCTGTAAAGCGGCGGTGCACAATCTTCTCGCGCAACGCG
TCAGTGGGCTGATCATTAACTATCCGCTGGATGACCAGGATGCCATTGCTGTGGAAGCTGCCTGCACTAA
TGTTCCGGCGTTATTTCTTGATGTCTCTGACCAGACACCCATCAACAGTATTATTTTCTCCCATGAAGAC
GGTACGCGACTGGGCGTGGAGCATCTGGTCGCATTGGGTCACCAGCAAATCGCGCTGTTAGCGGGCCCAT
TAAGTTCTGTCTCGGCGCGTCTGCGTCTGGCTGGCTGGCATAAATATCTCACTCGCAATCAAATTCAGCC
GATAGCGGAACGGGAAGGCGACTGGAGTGCCATGTCCGGTTTTCAACAAACCATGCAAATGCTGAATGAG
GGCATCGTTCCCACTGCGATGCTGGTTGCCAACGATCAGATGGCGCTGGGCGCAATGCGCGCCATTACCG
AGTCCGGGCTGCGCGTTGGTGCGGATATCTCGGTAGTGGGATACGACGATACCGAAGACAGCTCATGTTA
TATCCCGCCGTTAACCACCATCAAACAGGATTTTCGCCTGCTGGGGCAAACCAGCGTGGACCGCTTGCTG
CAACTCTCTCAGGGCCAGGCGGTGAAGGGCAATCAGCTGTTGCCCGTCTCACTGGTGAAAAGAAAAACCA
CCCTGGCGCCCAATACGCAAACCGCCTCTCCCCGCGCGTTGGCCGATTCATTAATGCAGCTGGCACGACA
GGTTTCCCGACTGGAAAGCGGGCAGTGAGCGCAACGCAATTAATGTAAGTTAGCTCACTCATTAGGCACC
CCAGGCTTTACACTTTATGCTTCCGGCTCGTATGTTGTGTGGAATTGTGAGCGGATAACAATTTCACACA
GGAAACAGCTATGACCATGATTACGGATTCACTGGCCGTCGTTTTACAACGTCGTGACTGGGAAAACCCT
GGCGTTACCCAACTTAATCGCCTTGCAGCACATCCCCCTTTCGCCAGCTGGCGTAATAGCGAAGAGGCCC
GCACCGATCGCCCTTCCCAACAGTTGCGCAGCCTGAATGGCGAATGGCGCTTTGCCTGGTTTCCGGCACC
AGAAGCGGTGCCGGAAAGCTGGCTGGAGTGCGATCTTCCTGAGGCCGATACTGTCGTCGTCCCCTCAAAC
TGGCAGATGCACGGTTACGATGCGCCCATCTACACCAACGTGACCTATCCCATTACGGTCAATCCGCCGT
TTGTTCCCACGGAGAATCCGACGGGTTGTTACTCGCTCACATTTAATGTTGATGAAAGCTGGCTACAGGA
AGGCCAGACGCGAATTATTTTTGATGGCGTTGGAATT
